>Addgene plasmid #20232 | pRmHa3-dKDM4A-HA2FL2 | addgene partial sequence | sequence record 26086 | 20232 with RmHa3-rev
ATTTTTNNTGGAAAGTTTTATTATCGTATTAGGAGAAGAATGTGAGTGTGCATCGAATAGCTTGCATGCC
TGCAGGTCGAGTCACTTGTCATCATCGTCCTTGTAGTCGAGCTTGTCATCATCGTCCTTGTAGTCGGATC
GGCCGCCAGCGTAATCGGGAACATCGTAGGGGTAGGATCGGCCGCCAGCGTAATCGGGAACATCGTAGGG
GTAGGATCCCCGGGTACCATCCTCGTCGTCAAGTGTGAGTACTTTTGTCTGGAAGCGCATTCGTTTGGTA
TTCTTTACTACACCGTTGGTGAGCAGGTTGGCCCCTCGATCCGGACAGGGCAGTTCATTCCATAGGCGCT
TTACGCGCACCACAGCCTCAGTATTGAAGTCGTATCTCTTGGGGGCGGAAGATGGTTCAGGTACAGACGC
AATGGTTGGGAGTTTGCGTAGTTTGACAACTGGCTGCAGCTGGCGGCAGCTGCTATAGCTGCTCACACTG
GCCTTATCGTCGACATCCTCGGCGGACTCCGCGTTTCGTTCACATCCATTGCCAGCCAGCGAGCAGCCTC
GTTTTTGCGGAGATTCTTCTTCGGATTTGGCTGCACGTAAATTTTCCTGTTTCTCGTACTCATTCAAAGT
GGGTGGTGCTGCAGCGCATATTTTACCCGGCTCCTCGGGGTGACAGCCCATGTCCTGACCTTTCAGCCAA
TTATCGTATCGCTCTGGCTGGAAACGGCGTACGAANGTCTCCATCGAGATCTTAACNNNGTCGCTGCGGC
ATNN
