[The description below was written by a language model from this plasmid's Addgene catalogue record.]
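Description:
pRmHa3-dKDM4A-HA2FL2 is an insect-cell expression plasmid built on the pRmHa3-CHA2FL2 backbone (about 4.0 kb without insert). It is propagated in E. coli as a high-copy plasmid under ampicillin selection. The record lists no selectable marker for insect cells and gives no feature table, so the origin of replication, promoter and polyadenylation signal are not explicitly stated. pRmHa3-family vectors are generally known for driving expression from the copper-inducible Drosophila metallothionein promoter in cultured fly cells such as S2, but this is not confirmed by the fields provided here.

The insert is the roughly 1.5 kb coding sequence of Drosophila melanogaster Kdm4A (dKDM4A, CG15835, also called dJMJD2(1)), a histone lysine demethylase. It was cloned by restriction digestion into a KpnI site, which is retained at both ends; because the same enzyme flanks the insert, the cloning was non-directional and orientation would have had to be verified. The backbone supplies C-terminal tags, recorded as HA2 and FLAG2 (by their names, two copies each of the HA and FLAG epitopes), so the protein is expressed as a dual-tagged fusion. This arrangement allows detection with standard epitope antibodies and sequential or single-step affinity purification of the demethylase together with its associated proteins.

The associated publication concerns stimulation of dKDM4A-mediated histone H3 lysine 36 demethylation by heterochromatin protein 1a. This fits use of the construct to express and purify tagged dKDM4A from Drosophila cells for interaction analysis and enzymatic assays.
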