Addgene plasmid #20232: pRmHa3-dKDM4A-HA2FL2
Depositing lab: Jerry Workman. Depositing organization: Stowers Institute for Medical Research. Publication: Heterochromatin protein 1a stimulates histone H3 lysine 36 demethylation by the Drosophila KDM4A demethylase. Lin CH, Li B, Swanson S, Zhang Y, Florens L, Washburn MP, Abmayr SM, Workman JL. Mol Cell. 2008 Dec 5. 32(5):696-706. 10.1016/j.molcel.2008.11.008 PubMed 19061644.
Backbone
  Vector backbone: pRmHa3-CHA2FL2
  Backbone size w/o insert (bp): 3990
  Vector type: Insect Expression
Growth in bacteria
  Bacterial resistance: Ampicillin, 100 μg/mL
  Growth temperature: 37°C
  Growth strain: DH5alpha
  Copy number: High Copy
Gene/Insert
  Gene/Insert name: dKDM4A (alt name: CG15835)
  Species: D. melanogaster (fly)
  Insert size (bp): 1488
  GenBank ID: NM_136487
  Entrez Gene: Kdm4A (a.k.a. CG15835, dJMJD2(1), dKDM4A, Dmel\CG15835)
  Tag / fusion protein: HA2 (C terminal on backbone); FLAG2 (C terminal on backbone)
  Cloning method: Restriction Enzyme; 5′ cloning site KpnI (not destroyed); 3′ cloning site KpnI (not destroyed)
  Sequencing primers: 5′ agaggtgaatcgaacgaaagacccg; 3′ gtagagcgtttatcagttttttgg
Terms and licenses: Academic/Nonprofit Terms; Industry Terms: Not Available to Industry
How to cite: pRmHa3-dKDM4A-HA2FL2 was a gift from Jerry Workman (Addgene plasmid # 20232 ; http://n2t.net/addgene:20232 ; RRID:Addgene_20232)
